Addgene plasmid #43894: pCS2-USP44-HIS
Depositing lab: Stephen Elledge. Depositing organization: Harvard Medical School. Publication: Anaphase initiation is regulated by antagonistic ubiquitination and deubiquitination activities. Stegmeier F, Rape M, Draviam VM, Nalepa G, Sowa ME, Ang XL, McDonald ER 3rd, Li MZ, Hannon GJ, Sorger PK, Kirschner MW, Harper JW, Elledge SJ. Nature. 2007 Apr 19;446(7138):876-81. 10.1038/nature05694 PubMed 17443180.
Backbone
  Vector backbone: p142
  Backbone size w/o insert (bp): 4700
  Vector type: Mammalian Expression
  Selectable markers: Neomycin (select with G418)
Growth in bacteria
  Bacterial resistance: Ampicillin, 100 μg/mL
  Growth temperature: 37°C
  Growth strain: DH5alpha
  Copy number: Unknown
Gene/Insert
  Gene/Insert name: USP44 (alt name: HGNC:20064)
  Species: H. sapiens (human)
  Entrez Gene: USP44
  Tag / fusion protein: HIS (N terminal on backbone)
  Cloning method: Restriction Enzyme; 5′ cloning site Fse1 (unknown if destroyed); 3′ cloning site Asc1 (unknown if destroyed)
  Sequencing primers: 5′ na
Terms and licenses: Academic/Nonprofit Terms; Industry Terms: Not Available to Industry
How to cite: pCS2-USP44-HIS was a gift from Stephen Elledge (Addgene plasmid # 43894 ; http://n2t.net/addgene:43894 ; RRID:Addgene_43894)
