[The description below was written by a language model from this plasmid's Addgene catalogue record.]
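Description:
pCS2-USP44-HIS is a mammalian expression plasmid carrying the human USP44 gene, which encodes ubiquitin-specific peptidase 44, a deubiquitinating enzyme. The backbone is recorded as p142, about 4.7 kb without the insert, and the plasmid name indicates a pCS2-type vector. The USP44 coding sequence was inserted by restriction cloning between an FseI site at the 5′ end and an AscI site at the 3′ end; the record does not say whether these sites survive in the final construct. A histidine tag supplied by the backbone is fused to the N-terminus of USP44, which allows detection with anti-His antibodies and purification on metal-affinity resins.

The plasmid is propagated in E. coli under ampicillin selection, and a neomycin resistance marker is listed for G418 selection of transfected mammalian cells. The copy number is recorded as unknown. No feature table accompanies the entry, so the promoter driving USP44, the polyadenylation signal and the origin of replication are not stated. pCS2-family vectors generally use a CMV-derived promoter and often include a phage promoter for in vitro transcription, but this cannot be confirmed for this construct from the record.

The associated publication concerns the control of anaphase initiation by opposing ubiquitination and deubiquitination activities. This suggests the construct was used to produce tagged USP44 for studying its role as a deubiquitinase in mitotic progression, for example in expression, interaction or biochemical activity experiments.
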