>Addgene plasmid #43894 | pCS2-USP44-HIS | addgene partial sequence | sequence record 62557 | hUSP44-R 5'-ccaatgcaacaggatgactg-3'
ATGCTCTTCAATATATCTTCCACAGGCAACATGGGAGCAGCTAAGGCAAGCCCAAATGGACTCGGTCGTG
TTGCAGTCCACACAGTGCCATTTCTGAGGGTTGAGGCTGGAATGGTCTTGAGCAAGCTGCAGCTGCCCAA
CATGTTTGCACGTATCCATTGCTAGCATGGGCCGGCCGCCCTGGAAGTACAGGTTCTCGCTGCTGCCGGG
CCGGGGCTTGCCGGCATCGGCGCCGGCATCCACGGTGCCGCTTTGAAAATATAAATTTTCCCGGCCTGCA
TGGTGGTGATGATGGTGCTGAGAACCTCTAGCATGGTGATGGTGATGGTGTGATCCTCGAGCCATGGATC
CTGCAAAAAGAACAAGTAGCTTGTATTCTATAGTGTCACCTAAATCAAGCTTGCTCCGACGTCCCCAGGC
AGAATGGCGGTTCCCTAAACGAGCATTGCTTATATAGACCTCCCATTAGGCACGCCTACCGCCCATTTAC
GTCAATGGAACGCCCATTTGCGTCATTGCCCCTCCCCATTGACGTCAATGGGGATGTACTTGGCAGCCAT
CGCGGGCCATTTACCGCCATTGACGTCAATGGGAGTACTGCCAATGTACCCTGGCGTACTTCCAATAGTA
ATGTACTTGCCAAGTTACTATTAATAGATATTGATGTACTGCCAAGTGGGCCATTTACCGTCATTGACGT
CAATAGGGGGCGTGAGAACGGATATGAATGGGCAATGAGCCATCCCATTGACGTCAATGGTGGGTGGTCC
TATTGACGTCAATGGGCATTGAGCCAGGCGGGCCATTTACCGTAATTGACGTCAATGGGGGGAGGCGCCA
TATACGTCAATAGGACCGCCCATATGACGTCAATAGGAAAGACCATATATAGAGACCATTGACGTCAATG
GGGGAGTGGCTATGGGCGGTATTAGGAAGCCCCATATATGGTATATGGGACCGCCCATTGGGAAGGGGCT
ATCTACGTCAATAGGA
